Addgene plasmid #16042: pRK5 beta1
Depositing lab: Filippo Giancotti. Depositing organization: Memorial Sloan-Kettering Cancer Center. Publication: Elevated levels of the alpha 5 beta 1 fibronectin receptor suppress the transformed phenotype of Chinese hamster ovary cells. Giancotti FG, Ruoslahti E. Cell. 1990 Mar 9. 60(5):849-59. 10.1016/0092-8674(90)90098-Y PubMed 2155708.
Backbone
  Vector backbone: pRK5
  Backbone size w/o insert (bp): 4700
  Vector type: Mammalian Expression
Growth in bacteria
  Bacterial resistance: Ampicillin, 100 μg/mL
  Growth temperature: 37°C
  Growth strain: DH5alpha
  Copy number: High Copy
Gene/Insert
  Gene/Insert name: beta1 (alt name: beta 1 integrin)
  Species: H. sapiens (human)
  Insert size (bp): 3600
  Entrez Gene: ITGB1 (a.k.a. CD29, FNRB, GPIIA, MDF2, MSK12, VLA-BETA, VLAB)
  Cloning method: Restriction Enzyme; 5′ cloning site EcoRI (not destroyed); 3′ cloning site EcoRI (not destroyed)
  Sequencing primers: 5′ SP6; 3′ SV40pA-R
Terms and licenses: Academic/Nonprofit Terms; Industry Terms: Not Available to Industry
Depositor comments: Please note that the beta-1 integrin ORF has the following amino acid changes - C17G, M170T and N227S. Addgene is not aware of the impact of these mutations on the plasmid function.
How to cite: pRK5 beta1 was a gift from Filippo Giancotti (Addgene plasmid # 16042 ; http://n2t.net/addgene:16042 ; RRID:Addgene_16042)
