[The description below was written by a language model from this plasmid's Addgene catalogue record and pLannotate feature annotations shown in this document.]
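Description:
pRK5 beta1 is a mammalian expression plasmid carrying a human beta 1 integrin (ITGB1, also known as CD29) cDNA in the pRK5 backbone. It is propagated in E. coli as a high-copy plasmid through a ColE1/pUC-type origin and selected with ampicillin via the β-lactamase gene. An M13 phage origin is also annotated, which in principle allows single-stranded DNA production. Short fragments of lacI, lacZα, rop and bom, together with a lac promoter and operator, appear to be leftovers from the vector's cloning history and have no role in the expression cassette.

The insert, recorded as about 3.6 kb, sits between two retained EcoRI sites. It is transcribed from the human cytomegalovirus immediate early enhancer and promoter, followed by a fragment of the CMV intron and an SP6 promoter, which serves as a sequencing primer site and could support in vitro transcription. The annotated ITGB1 coding region spans roughly 2.4 kb, so the rest of the insert is presumably untranslated cDNA sequence, most of it downstream of the ORF. An SV40 polyadenylation signal terminates the transcript. An SV40 enhancer/early promoter region lies further downstream, and the feature table shows no mammalian selection marker. No epitope tag or reporter is annotated. The short "IgH signal sequence" hit upstream of the ORF is only a fragment and may be a spurious match.

The depositor notes three amino acid changes in the ORF (C17G, M170T and N227S) whose functional impact is unknown. The associated publication concerns the alpha 5 beta 1 fibronectin receptor, consistent with use of this plasmid to express the beta 1 subunit in cultured mammalian cells for studies of integrin function.
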