Features (pLannotate 1.2.2; 21 found; start..end, strand, type, name):
      2..94      +  CDS            lacI (fragment): lac repressor; lacI; The lac repressor binds to the lac operator to inhibit transcription in E. coli. This inhibition can be relieved by adding lactose or isopropyl-β-D-thiogalactopyranoside (IPTG).
    107..128     +  protein_bind   CAP binding site: CAP binding activates transcription in the presence of cAMP. E. coli catabolite activator protein
    143..173     +  promoter       lac promoter: promoter for the E. coli lac operon
    181..197     +  protein_bind   lac operator: The lac repressor binds to the lac operator to inhibit transcription in E. coli. This inhibition can be relieved by adding lactose or isopropyl-β-D-thiogalactopyranoside (IPTG). lac repressor encoded by lacI
    250..629     +  enhancer       CMV enhancer: human cytomegalovirus immediate early enhancer
    630..833     +  promoter       CMV promoter: human cytomegalovirus (CMV) immediate early promoter
    969..1012    +  intron         CMV intron (fragment): modified intron A from human cytomegalovirus
   1064..1082    +  promoter       SP6 promoter: promoter for bacteriophage SP6 RNA polymerase
   1086..1123    +  CDS            IgH signal sequence (fragment): signal sequence from the mouse immunoglobulin heavy chain variable region
   1196..3589    +  CDS            ITGB1: ITB1_HUMAN - Also known as FNRB, MDF2, MSK12. Experimental evidence at protein level: Swiss-Prot protein existence level 1. (Microbial infection) In case of HIV-1 infection, integrin ITGA5:ITGB1 binding to extracellular viral Tat protein seems to enhance angiogenesis in Kaposi's sarcoma lesions. From Homo sapiens (Human).
   4616..4644    +  misc_feature   MCS (fragment): pUC18/19 multiple cloning site
   4665..4799    +  polyA_signal   SV40 poly(A) signal: SV40 polyadenylation signal
   4868..5225    +  promoter       SV40 promoter: SV40 enhancer and early promoter
   5244..5398    +  CDS            lacZα (fragment): LacZα fragment of β-galactosidase; lacZ fragment
   5404..5455    -  misc_feature   bom (fragment): basis of mobility region from pBR322
   5474..5854    +  rep_origin     M13 ori (sequence partly withheld): M13 bacteriophage origin of replication; arrow indicates direction of (+) strand synthesis
   5930..5979    -  misc_feature   bom (fragment): basis of mobility region from pBR322
   6081..6116    -  CDS            rop (fragment): Rop protein, which maintains plasmids at low copy number; rop
   6211..6315    +  promoter       AmpR promoter: bla
   6316..7176    +  CDS            AmpR: β-lactamase; bla; confers resistance to ampicillin, carbenicillin, and related antibiotics
   7347..7935    +  rep_origin     ori: high-copy-number ColE1/pMB1/pBR322/pUC origin of replication
>Addgene plasmid #16042 | pRK5 beta1 | addgene full sequence | sequence record 169365 | Addgene NGS result
AGCGCCCAATACGCAAACCGCCTCTCCCCGCGCGTTGGCCGATTCATTAATGCAGCTGGCACGACAGGTT
TCCCGACTGGAAAGCGGGCAGTGAGCGCAACGCAATTAATGTGAGTTAGCTCACTCATTAGGCACCCCAG
GCTTTACACTTTATGCTTCCGGCTCGTATGTTGTGTGGAATTGTGAGCGGATAACAATTTCACACAGGAA
ACAGCTATGACATGATTACGAATTAATTCGAGCTCGCCCGACATTGATTATTGACTAGTTATTAATAGTA
ATCAATTACGGGGTCATTAGTTCATAGCCCATATATGGAGTTCCGCGTTACATAACTTACGGTAAATGGC
CCGCCTGGCTGACCGCCCAACGACCCCCGCCCATTGACGTCAATAATGACGTATGTTCCCATAGTAACGC
CAATAGGGACTTTCCATTGACGTCAATGGGTGGAGTATTTACGGTAAACTGCCCACTTGGCAGTACATCA
AGTGTATCATATGCCAAGTACGCCCCCTATTGACGTCAATGACGGTAAATGGCCCGCCTGGCATTATGCC
CAGTACATGACCTTATGGGACTTTCCTACTTGGCAGTACATCTACGTATTAGTCATCGCTATTACCATGG
TGATGCGGTTTTGGCAGTACATCAATGGGCGTGGATAGCGGTTTGACTCACGGGGATTTCCAAGTCTCCA
CCCCATTGACGTCAATGGGAGTTTGTTTTGGCACCAAAATCAACGGGACTTTCCAAAATGTCGTAACAAC
TCCGCCCCATTGACGCAAATGGGCGGTAGGCGTGTACGGTGGGAGGTCTATATAAGCAGAGCTCGTTTAG
TGAACCGTCAGATCGCCTGGAGACGCCATCCACGCTGTTTTGACCTCCATAGAAGACACCGGGACCGATC
CAGCCTCCGCGGCCGGGAACGGTGCATTGGAACGCGGATTCCCCGTGCCAAGAGTGACGTAAGTACCGCC
TATAGAGTCTATAGGCCCACCCCCTTGGCTTCGTTAGAACGCGGCTACAATTAATACATAACCTTATGTA
TCATACACATACGATTTAGGTGACACTATAGAATAACATCCACTTTGCCTTTCTCTCCACAGGTGTCCAC
TCCCAGGTCCAACTGCACCTCGGTTCTATCGATTGAATTCCACTCCCGCTGGGCCCCGGACGCCGCGCGG
AAAAGATGAATTTACAACCAATTTTCTGGATTGGACTGATCAGTTCAGTTTGCGGTGTGTTTGCTCAAAC
AGATGAAAATAGATGTTTAAAAGCAAATGCCAAATCATGTGGAGAATGTATACAAGCAGGGCCAAATTGT
GGGTGGTGCACAAATTCAACATTTTTACAGGAAGGAATGCCTACTTCTGCACGATGTGATGATTTAGAAG
CCTTAAAAAAGAAGGGTTGCCCTCCAGATGACATAGAAAATCCCAGAGGCTCCAAAGATATAAAGAAAAA
TAAAAATGTAACCAACCGTAGCAAAGGAACAGCAGAGAAGCTCAAGCCAGAGGATATTACTCAGATCCAA
CCACAGCAGTTGGTTTTGCGATTAAGATCAGGGGAGCCACAGACATTTACATTAAAATTCAAGAGAGCTG
AAGACTATCCCATTGACCTCTACTACCTTATGGACCTGTCTTATTCAATGAAAGACGATTTGGAGAATGT
AAAAAGTCTTGGAACAGATCTGACGAATGAAATGAGGAGGATTACTTCGGACTTCAGAATTGGATTTGGC
TCATTTGTGGAAAAGACTGTGATGCCTTACATTAGCACAACACCAGCTAAGCTCAGGAACCCTTGCACAA
GTGAACAGAACTGCACCAGCCCATTTAGCTACAAAAATGTGCTCAGTCTTACTAGTAAAGGAGAAGTATT
TAATGAACTTGTTGGAAAACAGCGCATATCTGGAAATTTGGATTCTCCAGAAGGTGGTTTCGATGCCATC
ATGCAAGTTGCAGTTTGTGGATCACTGATTGGCTGGAGGAATGTTACACGGCTGCTGGTGTTTTCCACAG
ATGCCGGGTTTCACTTTGCTGGAGATGGGAAACTTGGTGGCATTGTTTTACCAAATGATGGACAATGTCA
CCTGGAAAATAATATGTACACAATGAGCCATTATTATGATTATCCTTCTATTGCTCACCTTGTCCAGAAA
CTGAGTGAAAATAATATTCAGACAATTTTTGCAGTTACTGAAGAATTTCAGCCTGTTTACAAGGAGCTGA
AAAACTTGATCCCTAAGTCAGCAGTAGGAACATTATCTGCCAATTCTAGCAATGTAATTCAGTTGATCAT
TGATGCATACAATTCCCTTTCCTCAGAAGTCATTTTGGAAAACGGCAAATTGTCAGAAGGCGTAACAATA
AGTTACAAATCTTACTGCAAGAACGGGGTGAATGGAACAGGGGAAAATGGAAGAAAATGTTCCAATATTT
CCATTGGAGATGAGGTTCAATTTGAAATTAGCATAACTTCAAATAAGTGTCCAAAAAAGGATTCTGACAG
CTTTAAAATTAGGCCTCTGGGCTTTACGGAGGAAGTAGAGGTTATTCTTCAGTACATCTGTGAATGTGAA
TGCCAAAGCGAAGGCATCCCTGAAAGTCCCAAGTGTCATGAAGGAAATGGGACATTTGAGTGTGGCGCGT
GCAGGTGCAATGAAGGGCGTGTTGGTAGACATTGTGAATGCAGCACAGATGAAGTTAACAGTGAAGACAT
GGATGCTTACTGCAGGAAAGAAAACAGTTCAGAAATCTGCAGTAACAATGGAGAGTGCGTCTGCGGACAG
TGTGTTTGTAGGAAGAGGGATAATACAAATGAAATTTATTCTGGCAAATTCTGCGAGTGTGATAATTTCA
ACTGTGATAGATCCAATGGCTTAATTTGTGGAGGAAATGGTGTTTGCAAGTGTCGTGTGTGTGAGTGCAA
CCCCAACTACACTGGCAGTGCATGTGACTGTTCTTTGGATACTAGTACTTGTGAAGCCAGCAACGGACAG
ATCTGCAATGGCCGGGGCATCTGCGAGTGTGGTGTCTGTAAGTGTACAGATCCGAAGTTTCAAGGGCAAA
CGTGTGAGATGTGTCAGACCTGCCTTGGTGTCTGTGCTGAGCATAAAGAATGTGTTCAGTGCAGAGCCTT
CAATAAAGGAGAAAAGAAAGACACATGCACACAGGAATGTTCCTATTTTAACATTACCAAGGTAGAAAGT
CGGGACAAATTACCCCAGCCGGTCCAACCTGATCCTGTGTCCCATTGTAAGGAGAAGGATGTTGACGACT
GTTGGTTCTATTTTACGTATTCAGTGAATGGGAACAACGAGGTCATGGTTCATGTTGTGGAGAATCCAGA
GTGTCCCACTGGTCCAGACATCATTCCAATTGTAGCTGGTGTGGTTGCTGGAATTGTTCTTATTGGCCTT
GCATTACTGCTGATATGGAAGCTTTTAATGATAATTCATGACAGAAGGGAGTTTGCTAAATTTGAAAAGG
AGAAAATGAATGCCAAATGGGACACGGGTGAAAATCCTATTTATAAGAGTGCCGTAACAACTGTGGTCAA
TCCGAAGTATGAGGGAAAATGAGTACTGCCCGTGCAAATCCCACAACACTGAATGCAAAGTAGCAATTTC
CATAGTCACAGTTAGGTAGCTTTAGGGCAATATTGCCATGGTTTTACTCATGTGCAGGTTTTGAAAATGT
ACAATATGTATAATTTTTAAAATGTTTTATTATTTTGAAAATAATGTTGTAATTCATGCCAGGGACTGAC
AAAAGACTTGAGACAGGATGGTTACTCTTGTCAGCTAAGGTCACATTGTGCCTTTTTGACCTTTTCTTCC
TGGACTATTGAAATCAAGCTTATTGGATTAAGTGATATTTCTATAGCGATTGAAAGGGCAATAGTTAAAG
TAATGAGCATGATGAGAGTTTCTGTTAATCATGTATTAAAACTGATTTTTAGCTTTACAAATATGTCAGT
TTGCAGTTATGCAGAATCCAAAGTAAATGTCCTGCTAGCTAGTTAAGGATTGTTTTAAATCTGTTATTTT
GCTATTTGCCTGTTAGACATGACTGATGACATATCTGAAAGACAAGTATGTTGAGAGTTGCTGGTGTAAA
ATACGTTTGAAATAGTTGATCTACAAAGGCCATGGGAAAAATTCAGAGAGTTAGGAAGGAAAAACCAATA
GCTTTAAAACCTGTGTGCCATTTTAAGAGTTACTTAATGTTTGGTAACTTTTATGCCTTCACTTTACAAA
TTCAAGCCTTAGATAAAAGAACCGAGCAATTTTCTGCTAAAAAGTCCTTGATTTAGCACTATTTACATAC
AGGCCATACTTTACAAAGTATTTGCTGAATGGGGACCTTTTGAGTTGAATTTATTTTATTATTTTTATTT
TGTTTAATGTCTGGTGCTTTCTGTCACCTCTTCTAATCTTTTAATGTATTTGTTTGCAATTTTGGGGTAA
GACTTTTTTTATGAGTACTTTTTCTTTGAAGTTTTAGCGGTCAATTTGCCTTTTTAATGAACATGTGAAG
TTATACTGTGGCTATGCAACAGCTCTCACCTACGCGAGTCTTACTTTGAGTTAGTGCCGGAATTCCCCGG
GGATCCTCTAGAGTCGACCTGCAGAAGCTTGGCCGCCATGGCCCAACTTGTTTATTGCAGCTTATAATGG
TTACAAATAAAGCAATAGCATCACAAATTTCACAAATAAAGCATTTTTTTCACTGCATTCTAGTTGTGGT
TTGTCCAAACTCATCAATGTATCTTATCATGTCTGGATCGGGAATTAATTCGGCGCAGCACCATGGCCTG
AAATAACCTCTGAAAGAGGAACTTGGTTAGGTACCTTCTGAGGCGGAAAGAACCAGCTGTGGAATGTGTG
TCAGTTAGGGTGTGGAAAGTCCCCAGGCTCCCCAGCAGGCAGAAGTATGCAAAGCATGCATCTCAATTAG
TCAGCAACCAGGTGTGGAAAGTCCCCAGGCTCCCCAGCAGGCAGAAGTATGCAAAGCATGCATCTCAATT
AGTCAGCAACCATAGTCCCGCCCCTAACTCCGCCCATCCCGCCCCTAACTCCGCCCAGTTCCGCCCATTC
TCCGCCCCATGGCTGACTAATTTTTTTTATTTATGCAGAGGCCGAGGCCGCCTCGGCCTCTGAGCTATTC
CAGAAGTAGTGAGGAGGCTTTTTTGGAGGCCTAGGCTTTTGCAAAAAGCTGTTAACAGCTTGGCACTGGC
CGTCGTTTTACAACGTCGTGACTGGGAAAACCCTGGCGTTACCCAACTTAATCGCCTTGCAGCACATCCC
CCTTTCGCCAGCTGGCGTAATAGCGAAGAGGCCCGCACCGATCGCCCTTCCCAACAGTTGCGCAGCCTGA
ATGGCGAATGGCGCCTGATGCGGTATTTTCTCCTTACGCATCTGTGCGGTATTTCACACCGCATA
[142 nt withheld, positions 5456-5597]
C
[141 nt withheld, positions 5599-5739]
CCTTTGACGTTGGAGTCCACGTTCTTT
[37 nt withheld, positions 5767-5803]
ACCCTATCTCGGGCTATTCTTTTGATTTATAAGGGATTTTGCCGATTTCGGCCTATTGGTTAAAAAATGA
GCTGATTTAACAAAAATTTAACGCGAATTTTAACAAAATATTAACGTTTACAATTTTATGGTGCACTCTC
AGTACAATCTGCTCTGATGCCGCATAGTTAAGCCAGCCCCGACACCCGCCAACACCCGCTGACGCGCCCT
GACGGGCTTGTCTGCTCCCGGCATCCGCTTACAGACAAGCTGTGACCGTCTCCGGGAGCTGCATGTGTCA
GAGGTTTTCACCGTCATCACCGAAACGCGCGAGACGAAAGGGCCTCGTGATACGCCTATTTTTATAGGTT
AATGTCATGATAATAATGGTTTCTTAGACGTCAGGTGGCACTTTTCGGGGAAATGTGCGCGGAACCCCTA
TTTGTTTATTTTTCTAAATACATTCAAATATGTATCCGCTCATGAGACAATAACCCTGATAAATGCTTCA
ATAATATTGAAAAAGGAAGAGTATGAGTATTCAACATTTCCGTGTCGCCCTTATTCCCTTTTTTGCGGCA
TTTTGCCTTCCTGTTTTTGCTCACCCAGAAACGCTGGTGAAAGTAAAAGATGCTGAAGATCAGTTGGGTG
CACGAGTGGGTTACATCGAACTGGATCTCAACAGCGGTAAGATCCTTGAGAGTTTTCGCCCCGAAGAACG
TTTTCCAATGATGAGCACTTTTAAAGTTCTGCTATGTGGCGCGGTATTATCCCGTATTGACGCCGGGCAA
GAGCAACTCGGTCGCCGCATACACTATTCTCAGAATGACTTGGTTGAGTACTCACCAGTCACAGAAAAGC
ATCTTACGGATGGCATGACAGTAAGAGAATTATGCAGTGCTGCCATAACCATGAGTGATAACACTGCGGC
CAACTTACTTCTGACAACGATCGGAGGACCGAAGGAGCTAACCGCTTTTTTGCACAACATGGGGGATCAT
GTAACTCGCCTTGATCGTTGGGAACCGGAGCTGAATGAAGCCATACCAAACGACGAGCGTGACACCACGA
TGCCTGTAGCAATGGCAACAACGTTGCGCAAACTATTAACTGGCGAACTACTTACTCTAGCTTCCCGGCA
ACAATTAATAGACTGGATGGAGGCGGATAAAGTTGCAGGACCACTTCTGCGCTCGGCCCTTCCGGCTGGC
TGGTTTATTGCTGATAAATCTGGAGCCGGTGAGCGTGGGTCTCGCGGTATCATTGCAGCACTGGGGCCAG
ATGGTAAGCCCTCCCGTATCGTAGTTATCTACACGACGGGGAGTCAGGCAACTATGGATGAACGAAATAG
ACAGATCGCTGAGATAGGTGCCTCACTGATTAAGCATTGGTAACTGTCAGACCAAGTTTACTCATATATA
CTTTAGATTGATTTAAAACTTCATTTTTAATTTAAAAGGATCTAGGTGAAGATCCTTTTTGATAATCTCA
TGACCAAAATCCCTTAACGTGAGTTTTCGTTCCACTGAGCGTCAGACCCCGTAGAAAAGATCAAAGGATC
TTCTTGAGATCCTTTTTTTCTGCGCGTAATCTGCTGCTTGCAAACAAAAAAACCACCGCTACCAGCGGTG
GTTTGTTTGCCGGATCAAGAGCTACCAACTCTTTTTCCGAAGGTAACTGGCTTCAGCAGAGCGCAGATAC
CAAATACTGTTCTTCTAGTGTAGCCGTAGTTAGGCCACCACTTCAAGAACTCTGTAGCACCGCCTACATA
CCTCGCTCTGCTAATCCTGTTACCAGTGGCTGCTGCCAGTGGCGATAAGTCGTGTCTTACCGGGTTGGAC
TCAAGACGATAGTTACCGGATAAGGCGCAGCGGTCGGGCTGAACGGGGGGTTCGTGCACACAGCCCAGCT
TGGAGCGAACGACCTACACCGAACTGAGATACCTACAGCGTGAGCTATGAGAAAGCGCCACGCTTCCCGA
AGGGAGAAAGGCGGACAGGTATCCGGTAAGCGGCAGGGTCGGAACAGGAGAGCGCACGAGGGAGCTTCCA
GGGGGAAACGCCTGGTATCTTTATAGTCCTGTCGGGTTTCGCCACCTCTGACTTGAGCGTCGATTTTTGT
GATGCTCGTCAGGGGGGCGGAGCCTATGGAAAAACGCCAGCAACGCGGCCTTTTTACGGTTCCTGGCCTT
TTGCTGGCCTTTTGCTCACATGTTCTTTCCTGCGTTATCCCCTGATTCTGTGGATAACCGTATTACCGCC
TTTGAGTGAGCTGATACCGCTCGCCGCAGCCGAACGACCGAGCGCAGCGAGTCAGTGAGCGAGGAAGCGG
AAG
