>Addgene plasmid #16042 | pRK5 beta1 | addgene partial sequence | sequence record 22404 | 16042 with SP6
GGTGTCCACTCCCAGGTCCAACTGCACCTCGGTTCTATCGATTGAATTCCACTCCCGCTGGGCCCCGGAC
GCCGCGCGGAAAAGATGAATTTACAACCAATTTTCTGGATTGGACTGATCAGTTCAGTTTGCGGTGTGTT
TGCTCAAACAGATGAAAATAGATGTTTAAAAGCAAATGCCAAATCATGTGGAGAATGTATACAAGCAGGG
CCAAATTGTGGGTGGTGCACAAATTCAACATTTTTACAGGAAGGAATGCCTACTTCTGCACGATGTGATG
ATTTAGAAGCCTTAAAAAAGAAGGGTTGCCCTCCAGATGACATAGAAAATCCCAGAGGCTCCAAAGATAT
AAAGAAAAATAAAAATGTAACCAACCGTAGCAAAGGAACAGCAGAGAAGCTCAAGCCAGAGGATATTACT
CAGATCCAACCACAGCAGTTGGTTTTGCGATTAAGATCAGGGGAGCCACAGACATTTACATTAAAATTCA
AGAGAGCTGAAGACTATCCCATTGACCTCTACTACCTTATGGACCTGTCTTATTCAATGAAAGACGATTT
GGAGAATGTAAAAAGTCTTGGAACAGATCTGACGAATGAAATGAGGAGGATTACTTCGGACTTCAGAATT
GGATTTGGCTCATTTGTGGAAAAGACTGTGATGCCTTACATTAGCACAACACCAGCTAAGCTCA
