>Addgene plasmid #16042 | pRK5 beta1 | addgene partial sequence | sequence record 68969 | SP6 5'-ATTTAGGTGACACTATAG-3'
GGTGTCCACTCCCAGGTCCAACTGCACCTCGGTTCTATCGATTGAATTCCACTCCCGCTGGGCCCCGGAC
GCCGCGCGGAAAAGATGAATTTACAACCAATTTTCTGGATTGGACTGATCAGTTCAGTTTGCGGTGTGTT
TGCTCAAACAGATGAAAATAGATGTTTAAAAGCAAATGCCAAATCATGTGGAGAATGTATACAAGCAGGG
CCAAATTGTGGGTGGTGCACAAATTCAACATTTTTACAGGAAGGAATGCCTACTTCTGCACGATGTGATG
ATTTAGAAGCCTTAAAAAAGAAGGGTTGCCCTCCAGATGACATAGAAAATCCCAGAGGCTCCAAAGATAT
AAAGAAAAATAAAAATGTAACCAACCGTAGCAAAGGAACAGCAGAGAAGCTCAAGCCAGAGGATATTACT
CAGATCCAACCACAGCAGTTGGTTTTGCGATTAAGATCAGGGGAGCCACAGACATTTACATTAAAATTCA
AGAGAGCTGAAGACTATCCCATTGACCTCTACTACCTTATGGACCTGTCTTATTCAATGAAAGACGATTT
GGAGAATGTAAAAAGTCTTGGAACAGATCTGACGAATGAAATGAGGAGGATTACTTCGGACTTCAGAATT
GGATTTGGCTCATTTGTGGAAAAGACTGTGATGCCTTACATTAGCACAACACCAGCTAAGCTCAGGAACC
CTTGCACAAGTGAACAGAACTGCACCAGCCCATTTAGCTACAAAAATGTGCTCAGTCTTACTAGTAAAGG
AGAAGTATTTAATGAACTTGTTGGAAAACAGCGCATATCTGGAAATTTGGATTCTCCAGAAGGTGGTTTC
GATGCCATCA
